Addgene plasmid #116703: pHAGE-TGFBR2-V376M
Purpose: Lentiviral expression of TGFBR2 V376M
Depositing lab: Gordon Mills & Kenneth Scott. Depositing organization: Baylor College of Medicine. Publication: Systematic Functional Annotation of Somatic Mutations in Cancer. Ng PK, Li J, Jeong KJ, Shao S, Chen H, Tsang YH, Sengupta S, Wang Z, Bhavana VH, Tran R, Soewito S, Minussi DC, Moreno D, Kong K, Dogruluk T, Lu H, Gao J, Tokheim C, Zhou DC, Johnson AM, Zeng J, Ip CKM, Ju Z, Wester M, Yu S, Li Y, Vellano CP, Schultz N, Karchin R, Ding L, Lu Y, Cheung LWT, Chen K, Shaw KR, Meric-Bernstam F, Scott KL, Yi S, Sahni N, Liang H, Mills GB. Cancer Cell. 2018 Mar 12;33(3):450-462.e10. doi: 10.1016/j.ccell.2018.01.021. PubMed 29533785.
Backbone
  Vector backbone: pHAGE
  Vector type: Lentiviral
Growth in bacteria
  Bacterial resistance: Ampicillin, 100 μg/mL
  Growth temperature: 37°C
  Growth strain: Stbl3
  Copy number: High Copy
Gene/Insert
  Gene/Insert name: TGFBR2
  Species: H. sapiens (human)
  Mutation: V376M
  Entrez Gene: TGFBR2 (a.k.a. AAT3, FAA3, LDS1B, LDS2, LDS2B, MFS2, RIIC, TAAD2, TBR-ii, TBRII, TGFR-2, TGFbeta-RII, tbetaR-II)
  Cloning method: Gateway Cloning
Terms and licenses: Academic/Nonprofit Terms; Industry Terms: Not Available to Industry
How to cite: pHAGE-TGFBR2-V376M was a gift from Gordon Mills & Kenneth Scott (Addgene plasmid # 116703 ; http://n2t.net/addgene:116703 ; RRID:Addgene_116703)
