[The description below was written by a language model from this plasmid's Addgene catalogue record and pLannotate feature annotations shown in this document.]
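Description:
pHAGE-TGFBR2-V376M is a self-inactivating HIV-1-based lentiviral expression plasmid of about 10.2 kb, built on the pHAGE backbone to deliver a point-mutant form of human TGFBR2, the TGF-β type II serine/threonine kinase receptor. In bacteria it is maintained through a high-copy ColE1/pUC-type origin and selected with ampicillin via the β-lactamase gene. The backbone also carries small remnants of lac regulatory elements, an SV40 origin and an SV40 poly(A) signal that play no evident role in the payload.

The transfer cassette is bounded by a truncated 5' LTR and a ΔU3 3' LTR, so the integrated provirus lacks LTR promoter activity. Between them lie the Ψ packaging signal with an adjoining gag fragment, the Rev response element for Rev-dependent export of the genomic RNA, and the cPPT/CTS, which aids nuclear import and transduction. Expression is driven by the constitutive human EF-1α promoter. The TGFBR2 V376M open reading frame was inserted by Gateway recombination and is flanked by attB1 and attB2 sites, with a V5 epitope annotated just downstream of attB2. Whether the tag is actually fused in frame depends on the absence of a stop codon in the insert, which the record does not state. An EMCV IRES followed by EGFP allows the same transcript to report transduced cells by fluorescence, and a WPRE enhances transcript expression.

No drug-selection marker for mammalian cells is annotated, so EGFP is the means of identifying transduced cells. The plasmid comes from a collection made for systematic functional annotation of somatic cancer mutations, and is suited to stable expression of this variant for comparison with wild-type receptor.
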