Features (pLannotate 1.2.2; 27 found; start..end, strand, type, name):
    377..634     +  LTR            5' LTR (truncated): truncated 5' long terminal repeat (LTR) from HIV-1
    681..806     +  misc_feature   HIV-1 Ψ: packaging signal of human immunodeficiency virus type 1
    790..1128    +  CDS            HIV-1 gag (fragment): gag protein from human immunodeficiency virus 1; gag
   1303..1536    +  misc_feature   RRE: The Rev response element (RRE) of HIV-1 allows for Rev-dependent mRNA export from the nucleus to the cytoplasm.
   1913..2013    +  CDS            Rev (fragment): human immunodeficiency virus 1 (HIV-1) Rev protein; rev; enhances nuclear export of unspliced and incompletely spliced viral mRNAs
   2058..2175    +  misc_feature   cPPT/CTS: central polypurine tract and central termination sequence of HIV-1
   2223..3401    +  promoter       EF-1α promoter: strong constitutive promoter for human elongation factor EF-1α
   3422..3442    +  protein_bind   attB1: mutant version of attB; core recombination site for the Gateway® BP reaction BP Clonase™
   3448..5148    +  CDS            TGFBR2: TGFR2_HUMAN - Experimental evidence at protein level: Swiss-Prot protein existence level 1. Transmembrane serine/threonine kinase forming with the TGF- beta type I serine/threonine kinase receptor, TGFBR1, the non- promiscuous receptor for the TGF-beta cytokines TGFB1, TGFB2 and TGFB3. Transduces the TGFB1, TGFB2 and TGFB3 signal from the cell surface to the cytoplasm and is thus regulating a plethora of physiological and pathological processes including cell cycle arrest in epithelial and hematopoietic cells, control of mesenchymal cell proliferation and differentiation, wound healing, extrac
   5153..5177    -  protein_bind   attB2: mutant version of attB; recombination site for the Gateway® BP reaction BP Clonase™
   5230..5271    +  CDS            V5 tag: epitope tag from simian virus 5
   5397..5859    +  misc_feature   IRES: internal ribosome entry site (IRES) of the encephalomyocarditis virus (EMCV)
   5873..6592    +  CDS            EGFP: the original enhanced GFP (Yang et al., 1996) mammalian codon-optimized
   6606..7194    +  misc_feature   WPRE: woodchuck hepatitis virus posttranscriptional regulatory element
   7202..7267    +  CDS            nef (fragment): NEF_HV1Z2 - Experimental evidence at protein level: Swiss-Prot protein existence level 1. Extracellular Nef protein targets CD4(+) T-lymphocytes for apoptosis by interacting with CXCR4 surface receptors. From Human immunodeficiency virus type 1 group M subtype D (isolate Z2/CDC-Z34) (HIV-1).
   7269..7502    +  LTR            3' LTR (ΔU3): self-inactivating 3' long terminal repeat (LTR) from HIV-1
   7707..7811    +  promoter       AmpR promoter: bla
   7812..8672    +  CDS            AmpR: β-lactamase; bla; confers resistance to ampicillin, carbenicillin, and related antibiotics
   8843..9431    +  rep_origin     ori: high-copy-number ColE1/pMB1/pBR322/pUC origin of replication
   9614..9668    +  CDS            lacI (fragment): lac repressor; lacI; The lac repressor binds to the lac operator to inhibit transcription in E. coli. This inhibition can be relieved by adding lactose or isopropyl-β-D-thiogalactopyranoside (IPTG).
   9674..9767    +  rep_origin     SV40 ori (fragment): SV40 origin of replication
   9792..9829    +  CDS            lacI (fragment): lac repressor; lacI; The lac repressor binds to the lac operator to inhibit transcription in E. coli. This inhibition can be relieved by adding lactose or isopropyl-β-D-thiogalactopyranoside (IPTG).
   9842..9863    +  protein_bind   CAP binding site: CAP binding activates transcription in the presence of cAMP. E. coli catabolite activator protein
   9878..9908    +  promoter       lac promoter: promoter for the E. coli lac operon
   9916..9932    +  protein_bind   lac operator: The lac repressor binds to the lac operator to inhibit transcription in E. coli. This inhibition can be relieved by adding lactose or isopropyl-β-D-thiogalactopyranoside (IPTG). lac repressor encoded by lacI
   9966..10049   +  polyA_signal   SV40 poly(A) signal (fragment): SV40 polyadenylation signal
  10216..329     +  CDS            nef (fragment) (across the origin): NEF_HV1BR - Experimental evidence at protein level: Swiss-Prot protein existence level 1. Extracellular Nef protein targets CD4(+) T-lymphocytes for apoptosis by interacting with CXCR4 surface receptors (PubMed:14990729). From Human immunodeficiency virus type 1 group M subtype B (isolate BRU/LAI) (HIV-1).
>Addgene plasmid #116703 | pHAGE-TGFBR2-V376M | addgene full sequence | sequence record 250557 | Addgene NGS Result
TGGAAGGGCTAATTCACTCCCAAAGAAGACAAGATATCCTTGATCTGTGGATCTACCACACACAAGGCTA
CTTCCCTGATTAGCAGAACTACACACCAGGGCCAGGGGTCAGATATCCACTGACCTTTGGATGGTGCTAC
AAGCTAGTACCAGTTGAGCCAGATAAGGTAGAAGAGGCCAATAAAGGAGAGAACACCAGCTTGTTACACC
CTGTGAGCCTGCATGGGATGGATGACCCGGAGAGAGAAGTGTTAGAGTGGAGGTTTGACAGCCGCCTAGC
ATTTCATCACGTGGCCCGAGAGCTGCATCCGGAGTACTTCAAGAACTGCTGATATCGAGCTTGCTACAAG
GGACTTTCCGCTGGGGACTTTCCAGGGAGGCGTGGCCTGGGCGGGACTGGGGAGTGGCGAGCCCTCAGAT
CCTGCATATAAGCAGCTGCTTTTTGCCTGTACTGGGTCTCTCTGGTTAGACCAGATCTGAGCCTGGGAGC
TCTCTGGCTAACTAGGGAACCCACTGCTTAAGCCTCAATAAAGCTTGCCTTGAGTGCTTCAAGTAGTGTG
TGCCCGTCTGTTGTGTGACTCTGGTAACTAGAGATCCCTCAGACCCTTTTAGTCAGTGTGGAAAATCTCT
AGCAGTGGCGCCCGAACAGGGACTTGAAAGCGAAAGGGAAACCAGAGGAGCTCTCTCGACGCAGGACTCG
GCTTGCTGAAGCGCGCACGGCAAGAGGCGAGGGGCGGCGACTGGTGAGTACGCCAAAAATTTTGACTAGC
GGAGGCTAGAAGGAGAGAGATGGGTGCGAGAGCGTCAGTATTAAGCGGGGGAGAATTAGATCGCGATGGG
AAAAAATTCGGTTAAGGCCAGGGGGAAAGAAAAAATATAAATTAAAACATATAGTATGGGCAAGCAGGGA
GCTAGAACGATTCGCAGTTAATCCTGGCCTGTTAGAAACATCAGAAGGCTGTAGACAAATACTGGGACAG
CTACAACCATCCCTTCAGACAGGATCAGAAGAACTTAGATCATTATATAATACAGTAGCAACCCTCTATT
GTGTGCATCAAAGGATAGAGATAAAAGACACCAAGGAAGCTTTAGACAAGATAGAGGAAGAGCAAAACAA
AAGTAAGACCACCGCACAGCAAGCGGCCGGCCGCTGATCTTCAGACCTGGAGGAGGAGATATGAGGGACA
ATTGGAGAAGTGAATTATATAAATATAAAGTAGTAAAAATTGAACCATTAGGAGTAGCACCCACCAAGGC
AAAGAGAAGAGTGGTGCAGAGAGAAAAAAGAGCAGTGGGAATAGGAGCTTTGTTCCTTGGGTTCTTGGGA
GCAGCAGGAAGCACTATGGGCGCAGCGTCAATGACGCTGACGGTACAGGCCAGACAATTATTGTCTGGTA
TAGTGCAGCAGCAGAACAATTTGCTGAGGGCTATTGAGGCGCAACAGCATCTGTTGCAACTCACAGTCTG
GGGCATCAAGCAGCTCCAGGCAAGAATCCTGGCTGTGGAAAGATACCTAAAGGATCAACAGCTCCTGGGG
ATTTGGGGTTGCTCTGGAAAACTCATTTGCACCACTGCTGTGCCTTGGAATGCTAGTTGGAGTAATAAAT
CTCTGGAACAGATTTGGAATCACACGACCTGGATGGAGTGGGACAGAGAAATTAACAATTACACAAGCTT
AATACACTCCTTAATTGAAGAATCGCAAAACCAGCAAGAAAAGAATGAACAAGAATTATTGGAATTAGAT
AAATGGGCAAGTTTGTGGAATTGGTTTAACATAACAAATTGGCTGTGGTATATAAAATTATTCATAATGA
TAGTAGGAGGCTTGGTAGGTTTAAGAATAGTTTTTGCTGTACTTTCTATAGTGAATAGAGTTAGGCAGGG
ATATTCACCATTATCGTTTCAGACCCACCTCCCAACCCCGAGGGGACCCGACAGGCCCGAAGGAATAGAA
GAAGAAGGTGGAGAGAGAGACAGAGACAGATCCATTCGATTAGTGAACGGATCTCGACGGTATCGCCGAA
TTCACAAATGGCAGTATTCATCCACAATTTTAAAAGAAAAGGGGGGATTGGGGGGTACAGTGCAGGGGAA
AGAATAGTAGACATAATAGCAACAGACATACAAACTAAAGAATTACAAAAACAAATTACAAAAATTCAAA
ATTTTCGGGTTTATTACAGGGACAGCAGAGATCCAGTTTGGACTAGTCGTGAGGCTCCGGTGCCCGTCAG
TGGGCAGAGCGCACATCGCCCACAGTCCCCGAGAAGTTGGGGGGAGGGGTCGGCAATTGAACCGGTGCCT
AGAGAAGGTGGCGCGGGGTAAACTGGGAAAGTGATGTCGTGTACTGGCTCCGCCTTTTTCCCGAGGGTGG
GGGAGAACCGTATATAAGTGCAGTAGTCGCCGTGAACGTTCTTTTTCGCAACGGGTTTGCCGCCAGAACA
CAGGTAAGTGCCGTGTGTGGTTCCCGCGGGCCTGGCCTCTTTACGGGTTATGGCCCTTGCGTGCCTTGAA
TTACTTCCACCTGGCTGCAGTACGTGATTCTTGATCCCGAGCTTCGGGTTGGAAGTGGGTGGGAGAGTTC
GAGGCCTTGCGCTTAAGGAGCCCCTTCGCCTCGTGCTTGAGTTGAGGCCTGGCCTGGGCGCTGGGGCCGC
CGCGTGCGAATCTGGTGGCACCTTCGCGCCTGTCTCGCTGCTTTCGATAAGTCTCTAGCCATTTAAAATT
TTTGATGACCTGCTGCGACGCTTTTTTTCTGGCAAGATAGTCTTGTAAATGCGGGCCAAGATCTGCACAC
TGGTATTTCGGTTTTTGGGGCCGCGGGCGGCGACGGGGCCCGTGCGTCCCAGCGCACATGTTCGGCGAGG
CGGGGCCTGCGAGCGCGGCCACCGAGAATCGGACGGGGGTAGTCTCAAGCTGGCCGGCCTGCTCTGGTGC
CTGGCCTCGCGCCGCCGTGTATCGCCCCGCCCTGGGCGGCAAGGCTGGCCCGGTCGGCACCAGTTGCGTG
AGCGGAAAGATGGCCGCTTCCCGGCCCTGCTGCAGGGAGCTCAAAATGGAGGACGCGGCGCTCGGGAGAG
CGGGCGGGTGAGTCACCCACACAAAGGAAAAGGGCCTTTCCGTCCTCAGCCGTCGCTTCATGTGACTCCA
CGGAGTACCGGGCGCCGTCCAGGCACCTCGATTAGTTCTCGAGCTTTTGGAGTACGTCGTCTTTAGGTTG
GGGGGAGGGGTTTTATGCGATGGAGTTTCCCCACACTGAGTGGGTGGAGACTGAAGTTAGGCCAGCTTGG
CACTTGATGTAATTCTCCTTGGAATTTGCCCTTTTTGAGTTTGGATCTTGGTTCATTCTCAAGCCTCAGA
CAGTGGTTCAAAGTTTTTTTCTTCCATTTCAGGTGTCGTGAAGCGGCCCTGCAGATATCAACAAGTTTGT
ACAAAAAAGCAGGCACCATGGGTCGGGGGCTGCTCAGGGGCCTGTGGCCGCTGCACATCGTCCTGTGGAC
GCGTATCGCCAGCACGATCCCACCGCACGTTCAGAAGTCGGTTAATAACGACATGATAGTCACTGACAAC
AACGGTGCAGTCAAGTTTCCACAACTGTGTAAATTTTGTGATGTGAGATTTTCCACCTGTGACAACCAGA
AATCCTGCATGAGCAACTGCAGCATCACCTCCATCTGTGAGAAGCCACAGGAAGTCTGTGTGGCTGTATG
GAGAAAGAATGACGAGAACATAACACTAGAGACAGTTTGCCATGACCCCAAGCTCCCCTACCATGACTTT
ATTCTGGAAGATGCTGCTTCTCCAAAGTGCATTATGAAGGAAAAAAAAAAGCCTGGTGAGACTTTCTTCA
TGTGTTCCTGTAGCTCTGATGAGTGCAATGACAACATCATCTTCTCAGAAGAATATAACACCAGCAATCC
TGACTTGTTGCTAGTCATATTTCAAGTGACAGGCATCAGCCTCCTGCCACCACTGGGAGTTGCCATATCT
GTCATCATCATCTTCTACTGCTACCGCGTTAACCGGCAGCAGAAGCTGAGTTCAACCTGGGAAACCGGCA
AGACGCGGAAGCTCATGGAGTTCAGCGAGCACTGTGCCATCATCCTGGAAGATGACCGCTCTGACATCAG
CTCCACGTGTGCCAACAACATCAACCACAACACAGAGCTGCTGCCCATTGAGCTGGACACCCTGGTGGGG
AAAGGTCGCTTTGCTGAGGTCTATAAGGCCAAGCTGAAGCAGAACACTTCAGAGCAGTTTGAGACAGTGG
CAGTCAAGATCTTTCCCTATGAGGAGTATGCCTCTTGGAAGACAGAGAAGGACATCTTCTCAGACATCAA
TCTGAAGCATGAGAACATACTCCAGTTCCTGACGGCTGAGGAGCGGAAGACGGAGTTGGGGAAACAATAC
TGGCTGATCACCGCCTTCCACGCCAAGGGCAACCTACAGGAGTACCTGACGCGGCATGTCATCAGCTGGG
AGGACCTGCGCAAGCTGGGCAGCTCCCTCGCCCGGGGGATTGCTCACCTCCACAGTGATCACACTCCATG
TGGGAGGCCCAAGATGCCCATCATGCACAGGGACCTCAAGAGCTCCAATATCCTCGTGAAGAACGACCTA
ACCTGCTGCCTGTGTGACTTTGGGCTTTCCCTGCGTCTGGACCCTACTCTGTCTGTGGATGACCTGGCTA
ACAGTGGGCAGGTGGGAACTGCAAGATACATGGCTCCAGAAGTCCTAGAATCCAGGATGAATTTGGAGAA
TGTTGAGTCCTTCAAGCAGACCGATGTCTACTCCATGGCTCTGGTGCTCTGGGAAATGACATCTCGCTGT
AATGCAGTGGGAGAAGTAAAAGATTATGAGCCTCCATTTGGTTCCAAGGTGCGGGAGCACCCCTGTGTCG
AAAGCATGAAGGACAACGTGTTGAGAGATCGAGGGCGACCAGAAATTCCCAGCTTCTGGCTCAACCACCA
GGGCATCCAGATGGTGTGTGAGACGTTGACTGAGTGCTGGGACCACGACCCAGAGGCCCGTCTCACAGCC
CAGTGTGTGGCAGAACGCTTCAGTGAGCTGGAGCATCTGGACAGGCTCTCGGGGAGGAGCTGCTCGGAGG
AGAAGATTCCTGAAGACGGCTCCCTAAACACTACCAAATAGAACCCAGCTTTCTTGTACAAAGTGGTTGA
TATCCAGCACAGTGGCGGCCGCTCGAGTCTAGAGGGCCCGCGGTTCGAAGGTAAGCCTATCCCTAACCCT
CTCCTCGGTCTCGATTCTACGCGTACCGGTTAGTAATGAGATCCCTCCCCCCCCCCTAACGTTACTGGCC
GAAGCCGCTTGGAATAAGGCCGGTGTGCGTTTGTCTATATGTTATTTTCCACCATATTGCCGTCTTTTGG
CAATGTGAGGGCCCGGAAACCTGGCCCTGTCTTCTTGACGAGCATTCCTAGGGGTCTTTCCCCTCTCGCC
AAAGGAATGCAAGGTCTGTTGAATGTCGTGAAGGAAGCAGTTCCTCTGGAAGCTTCTTGAAGACAAACAA
CGTCTGTAGCGACCCTTTGCAGGCAGCGGAACCCCCCACCTGGCGACAGGTGCCTCTGCGGCCAAAAGCC
ACGTGTATAAGATACACCTGCAAAGGCGGCACAACCCCAGTGCCACGTTGTGAGTTGGATAGTTGTGGAA
AGAGTCAAATGGCTCTCCTCAAGCGTATTCAACAAGGGGCTGAAGGATGCCCAGAAGGTACCCCATTGTA
TGGGATCTGATCTGGGGCCTCGGTGCACATGCTTTACATGTGTTTAGTCGAGGTTAAAAAAACGTCTAGG
CCCCCCGAACCACGGGGACGTGGTTTTCCTTTGAAAAACACGATGATAATATGGCCACACATATGGTGAG
CAAGGGCGAGGAGCTGTTCACCGGGGTGGTGCCCATCCTGGTCGAGCTGGACGGCGACGTAAACGGCCAC
AAGTTCAGCGTGTCCGGCGAGGGCGAGGGCGATGCCACCTACGGCAAGCTGACCCTGAAGTTCATCTGCA
CCACCGGCAAGCTGCCCGTGCCCTGGCCCACCCTCGTGACCACCCTGACCTACGGCGTGCAGTGCTTCAG
CCGCTACCCCGACCACATGAAGCAGCACGACTTCTTCAAGTCCGCCATGCCCGAAGGCTACGTCCAGGAG
CGCACCATCTTCTTCAAGGACGACGGCAACTACAAGACCCGCGCCGAGGTGAAGTTCGAGGGCGACACCC
TGGTGAACCGCATCGAGCTGAAGGGCATCGACTTCAAGGAGGACGGCAACATCCTGGGGCACAAGCTGGA
GTACAACTACAACAGCCACAACGTCTATATCATGGCCGACAAGCAGAAGAACGGCATCAAGGTGAACTTC
AAGATCCGCCACAACATCGAGGACGGCAGCGTGCAGCTCGCCGACCACTACCAGCAGAACACCCCCATCG
GCGACGGCCCCGTGCTGCTGCCCGACAACCACTACCTGAGCACCCAGTCCGCCCTGAGCAAAGACCCCAA
CGAGAAGCGCGATCACATGGTCCTGCTGGAGTTCGTGACCGCCGCCGGGATCACTCTCGGCATGGACGAG
CTGTACAAGTAAATCGATAGATCCTAATCAACCTCTGGATTACAAAATTTGTGAAAGATTGACTGGTATT
CTTAACTATGTTGCTCCTTTTACGCTATGTGGATACGCTGCTTTAATGCCTTTGTATCATGCTATTGCTT
CCCGTATGGCTTTCATTTTCTCCTCCTTGTATAAATCCTGGTTGCTGTCTCTTTATGAGGAGTTGTGGCC
CGTTGTCAGGCAACGTGGCGTGGTGTGCACTGTGTTTGCTGACGCAACCCCCACTGGTTGGGGCATTGCC
ACCACCTGTCAGCTCCTTTCCGGGACTTTCGCTTTCCCCCTCCCTATTGCCACGGCGGAACTCATCGCCG
CCTGCCTTGCCCGCTGCTGGACAGGGGCTCGGCTGTTGGGCACTGACAATTCCGTGGTGTTGTCGGGGAA
ATCATCGTCCTTTCCTTGGCTGCTCGCCTGTGTTGCCACCTGGATTCTGCGCGGGACGTCCTTCTGCTAC
GTCCCTTCGGCCCTCAATCCAGCGGACCTTCCTTCCCGCGGCCTGCTGCCGGCTCTGCGGCCTCTTCCGC
GTCTTCGCCTTCGCCCTCAGACGAGTCGGATCTCCCTTTGGGCCGCCTCCCCGCCTGAGATCCTTTAAGA
CCAATGACTTACAAGGCAGCTGTAGATCTTAGCCACTTTTTAAAAGAAAAGGGGGGACTGGAAGGGCTAA
TTCACTCCCAACGAAGACAAGATCTGCTTTTTGCTTGTACTGGGTCTCTCTGGTTAGACCAGATCTGAGC
CTGGGAGCTCTCTGGCTAACTAGGGAACCCACTGCTTAAGCCTCAATAAAGCTTGCCTTGAGTGCTTCAA
GTAGTGTGTGCCCGTCTGTTGTGTGACTCTGGTAACTAGAGATCCCTCAGACCCTTTTAGTCAGTGTGGA
AAATCTCTAGCAGTAGTAGTTCATGTCATCTTATTATTCAGTATTTATAACTTGCAAAGAAATGAATATC
AGAGAGTGAGAGGCCCGGGTTAATTAAGGAAAGGGCTAGATCATTCTTGAAGACGAAAGGGCCTCGTGAT
ACGCCTATTTTTATAGGTTAATGTCATGATAATAATGGTTTCTTAGACGTCAGGTGGCACTTTTCGGGGA
AATGTGCGCGGAACCCCTATTTGTTTATTTTTCTAAATACATTCAAATATGTATCCGCTCATGAGACAAT
AACCCTGATAAATGCTTCAATAATATTGAAAAAGGAAGAGTATGAGTATTCAACATTTCCGTGTCGCCCT
TATTCCCTTTTTTGCGGCATTTTGCCTTCCTGTTTTTGCTCACCCAGAAACGCTGGTGAAAGTAAAAGAT
GCTGAAGATCAGTTGGGTGCACGAGTGGGTTACATCGAACTGGATCTCAACAGCGGTAAGATCCTTGAGA
GTTTTCGCCCCGAAGAACGTTTTCCAATGATGAGCACTTTTAAAGTTCTGCTATGTGGCGCGGTATTATC
CCGTGTTGACGCCGGGCAAGAGCAACTCGGTCGCCGCATACACTATTCTCAGAATGACTTGGTTGAGTAC
TCACCAGTCACAGAAAAGCATCTTACGGATGGCATGACAGTAAGAGAATTATGCAGTGCTGCCATAACCA
TGAGTGATAACACTGCGGCCAACTTACTTCTGACAACGATCGGAGGACCGAAGGAGCTAACCGCTTTTTT
GCACAACATGGGGGATCATGTAACTCGCCTTGATCGTTGGGAACCGGAGCTGAATGAAGCCATACCAAAC
GACGAGCGTGACACCACGATGCCTGTAGCAATGGCAACAACGTTGCGCAAACTATTAACTGGCGAACTAC
TTACTCTAGCTTCCCGGCAACAATTAATAGACTGGATGGAGGCGGATAAAGTTGCAGGACCACTTCTGCG
CTCGGCCCTTCCGGCTGGCTGGTTTATTGCTGATAAATCTGGAGCCGGTGAGCGTGGGTCTCGCGGTATC
ATTGCAGCACTGGGGCCAGATGGTAAGCCCTCCCGTATCGTAGTTATCTACACGACGGGGAGTCAGGCAA
CTATGGATGAACGAAATAGACAGATCGCTGAGATAGGTGCCTCACTGATTAAGCATTGGTAACTGTCAGA
CCAAGTTTACTCATATATACTTTAGATTGATTTAAAACTTCATTTTTAATTTAAAAGGATCTAGGTGAAG
ATCCTTTTTGATAATCTCATGACCAAAATCCCTTAACGTGAGTTTTCGTTCCACTGAGCGTCAGACCCCG
TAGAAAAGATCAAAGGATCTTCTTGAGATCCTTTTTTTCTGCGCGTAATCTGCTGCTTGCAAACAAAAAA
ACCACCGCTACCAGCGGTGGTTTGTTTGCCGGATCAAGAGCTACCAACTCTTTTTCCGAAGGTAACTGGC
TTCAGCAGAGCGCAGATACCAAATACTGTTCTTCTAGTGTAGCCGTAGTTAGGCCACCACTTCAAGAACT
CTGTAGCACCGCCTACATACCTCGCTCTGCTAATCCTGTTACCAGTGGCTGCTGCCAGTGGCGATAAGTC
GTGTCTTACCGGGTTGGACTCAAGACGATAGTTACCGGATAAGGCGCAGCGGTCGGGCTGAACGGGGGGT
TCGTGCACACAGCCCAGCTTGGAGCGAACGACCTACACCGAACTGAGATACCTACAGCGTGAGCTATGAG
AAAGCGCCACGCTTCCCGAAGGGAGAAAGGCGGACAGGTATCCGGTAAGCGGCAGGGTCGGAACAGGAGA
GCGCACGAGGGAGCTTCCAGGGGGAAACGCCTGGTATCTTTATAGTCCTGTCGGGTTTCGCCACCTCTGA
CTTGAGCGTCGATTTTTGTGATGCTCGTCAGGGGGGCGGAGCCTATGGAAAAACGCCAGCAACGCGGCCT
TTTTACGGTTCCTGGCCTTTTGCTGGCCTTTTGCTCACATGTTCTTTCCTGCGTTATCCCCTGATTCTGT
GGATAACCGTATTACCGCCTTTGAGTGAGCTGATACCGCTCGCCGCAGCCGAACGACCGAGCGCAGCGAG
TCAGTGAGCGAGGAAGCGGAAGAGCGCCCAATACGCAAACCGCCTCTCCCCGCGCGTTGGCCGATTCATT
AATGCAGCAAGCTCATGGCTGACTAATTTTTTTTATTTATGCAGAGGCCGAGGCCGCCTCGGCCTCTGAG
CTATTCCAGAAGTAGTGAGGAGGCTTTTTTGGAGGCCTAGGCTTTTGCAAAAAGCTCCCCGTGGCACGAC
AGGTTTCCCGACTGGAAAGCGGGCAGTGAGCGCAACGCAATTAATGTGAGTTAGCTCACTCATTAGGCAC
CCCAGGCTTTACACTTTATGCTTCCGGCTCGTATGTTGTGTGGAATTGTGAGCGGATAACAATTTCACAC
AGGAAACAGCTATGACATGATTACGAATTTCACAAATAAAGCATTTTTTTCACTGCATTCTAGTTGTGGT
TTGTCCAAACTCATCAATGTATCTTATCATGTCTGGATCAACTGGATAACTCAAGCTAACCAAAATCATC
CCAAACTTCCCACCCCATACCCTATTACCACTGCCAATTACCTGTGGTTTCATTTACTCTAAACCTGTGA
TTCCTCTGAATTATTTTCATTTTAAAGAAATTGTATTTGTTAAATATGTACTACAAACTTAGTAGT
