>Addgene plasmid #116703 | pHAGE-TGFBR2-V376M | depositor partial sequence | sequence record 219578 | insert
ATGGGTCGGGGGCTGCTCAGGGGCCTGTGGCCGCTGCACATCGTCCTGTGGACGCGTATCGCCAGCACGA
TCCCACCGCACGTTCAGAAGTCGGTTAATAACGACATGATAGTCACTGACAACAACGGTGCAGTCAAGTT
TCCACAACTGTGTAAATTTTGTGATGTGAGATTTTCCACCTGTGACAACCAGAAATCCTGCATGAGCAAC
TGCAGCATCACCTCCATCTGTGAGAAGCCACAGGAAGTCTGTGTGGCTGTATGGAGAAAGAATGACGAGA
ACATAACACTAGAGACAGTTTGCCATGACCCCAAGCTCCCCTACCATGACTTTATTCTGGAAGATGCTGC
TTCTCCAAAGTGCATTATGAAGGAAAAAAAAAAGCCTGGTGAGACTTTCTTCATGTGTTCCTGTAGCTCT
GATGAGTGCAATGACAACATCATCTTCTCAGAAGAATATAACACCAGCAATCCTGACTTGTTGCTAGTCA
TATTTCAAGTGACAGGCATCAGCCTCCTGCCACCACTGGGAGTTGCCATATCTGTCATCATCATCTTCTA
CTGCTACCGCGTTAACCGGCAGCAGAAGCTGAGTTCAACCTGGGAAACCGGCAAGACGCGGAAGCTCATG
GAGTTCAGCGAGCACTGTGCCATCATCCTGGAAGATGACCGCTCTGACATCAGCTCCACGTGTGCCAACA
ACATCAACCACAACACAGAGCTGCTGCCCATTGAGCTGGACACCCTGGTGGGGAAAGGTCGCTTTGCTGA
GGTCTATAAGGCCAAGCTGAAGCAGAACACTTCAGAGCAGTTTGAGACAGTGGCAGTCAAGATCTTTCCC
TATGAGGAGTATGCCTCTTGGAAGACAGAGAAGGACATCTTCTCAGACATCAATCTGAAGCATGAGAACA
TACTCCAGTTCCTGACGGCTGAGGAGCGGAAGACGGAGTTGGGGAAACAATACTGGCTGATCACCGCCTT
CCACGCCAAGGGCAACCTACAGGAGTACCTGACGCGGCATGTCATCAGCTGGGAGGACCTGCGCAAGCTG
GGCAGCTCCCTCGCCCGGGGGATTGCTCACCTCCACAGTGATCACACTCCATGTGGGAGGCCCAAGATGC
CCATCATGCACAGGGACCTCAAGAGCTCCAATATCCTCGTGAAGAACGACCTAACCTGCTGCCTGTGTGA
CTTTGGGCTTTCCCTGCGTCTGGACCCTACTCTGTCTGTGGATGACCTGGCTAACAGTGGGCAGGTGGGA
ACTGCAAGATACATGGCTCCAGAAGTCCTAGAATCCAGGATGAATTTGGAGAATGTTGAGTCCTTCAAGC
AGACCGATGTCTACTCCATGGCTCTGGTGCTCTGGGAAATGACATCTCGCTGTAATGCAGTGGGAGAAGT
AAAAGATTATGAGCCTCCATTTGGTTCCAAGGTGCGGGAGCACCCCTGTGTCGAAAGCATGAAGGACAAC
GTGTTGAGAGATCGAGGGCGACCAGAAATTCCCAGCTTCTGGCTCAACCACCAGGGCATCCAGATGGTGT
GTGAGACGTTGACTGAGTGCTGGGACCACGACCCAGAGGCCCGTCTCACAGCCCAGTGTGTGGCAGAACG
CTTCAGTGAGCTGGAGCATCTGGACAGGCTCTCGGGGAGGAGCTGCTCGGAGGAGAAGATTCCTGAAGAC
GGCTCCCTAAACACTACCAAATAG
